>Addgene plasmid #55017 | mCherry-Centrin2-C-10 | addgene partial sequence | sequence record 101211 | mCherry-F 5'-ccccgtaatgcagaagaaga-3'
CCCGAGGACGGCGCCCTGAAGGGCGAGATCAAGCAGAGGCTGAAGCTGAAGGACGGCGGCCACTACGACG
CTGAGGTCAAGACCACCTACAAGGCCAAGAAGCCCGTGCAGCTGCCCGGCGCCTACAACGTCAACATCAA
GTTGGACATCACCTCCCACAACGAGGACTACACCATCGTGGAACAGTACGAACGCGCCGAGGGCCGCCAC
TCCACCGGCGGCATGGACGAGCTGTACAAGTCCGGTAGCGCTAGCGGATCTGACGGTTCACTAAACCAGC
TCTGCTTATATAGACCTCCCACCGTACACGCCTACCGCCCATTTGCGTCAATGGGGCGGAGTTGTTACGA
CATTTTGGAAAGTCCCGTTGATTTTGGTGCCAAAACAAACTCCCATTGACGTCAATGGGGTGGAGACTTG
GAAATCCCCGTGAGTCAAACCGCTATCCACGCCCATTGATGTACTGCCAAAACCGCATCACCATGGTAAT
AGCGATGACTAATACGTAGATGTACTGCCAAGTAGGAAAGTCCCATAAGGTCATGTACTGGGCATAATGC
CAGGCGGGCCATTTACCGTCATTGACGTCAATAGGGGGCGTACTTGGCATATGATACACTTGATGTACTG
CCAAGTGGGCAGTTTACCGTAAATACTCCACCCATTGACGTCAATGGAAAGTCCCTATTGGCGTTACTAT
GGGAACATACGTCATTATTGACGTCAATGGGCGGGGGTCGTTGGGCGGTCAGCCAGGCGGGCCATTTACC
GTAAGTTATGTAACGCGGAACTCCATATATGGGCTATGAACTAATGACCCCGTAATTGATTACTATTAAT
AACTAATGCATGGCGGTAATACGGTTATCCACAGAATCAGG
