[The description below was written by a language model from this plasmid's Addgene catalogue record.]
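Description:
mCherry-Centrin2-C-10 is a mammalian expression plasmid built on the mCherry-C1 backbone (about 4.75 kb without the insert), a C1-type fluorescent protein fusion vector in which the gene of interest is placed downstream of the fluorescent protein coding sequence. It is maintained as a high-copy plasmid in E. coli under kanamycin selection. It also carries a neomycin resistance marker, so transfected mammalian cells can be selected with G418, for example to derive stable lines. The record does not include a feature table, so details such as the origin of replication are not explicitly documented. The listed sequencing primers do, however, point to a CMV promoter upstream of the expression cassette and an SV40 polyadenylation signal downstream of it.

The payload is human Centrin2, corresponding to the referenced human mRNA entry, expressed from the CMV promoter as a fusion with mCherry at its N terminus. The "C-10" in the name probably denotes the C-type fusion orientation and a 10-residue linker between the two proteins, but the record does not confirm this. Centrin2 is a small calcium-binding protein that concentrates at centrioles, so the fusion acts as a red fluorescent marker of centrosomes, which is the localization given in the record. The stated excitation and emission maxima are 587 nm and 610 nm. The construct is typically used for transient or stable expression in cultured mammalian cells to visualize centrosomes and centrioles by fluorescence microscopy, including live-cell imaging and multicolor experiments with spectrally distinct markers. The cloning method used to insert the gene is not recorded.
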