Addgene plasmid #55017: mCherry-Centrin2-C-10
Purpose: Localization: Centrosomes, Excitation: 587, Emission: 610
Depositing lab: Michael Davidson. Depositing organization: Florida State University, Tallahassee.
Backbone
  Vector backbone: mCherry-C1
  Backbone size w/o insert (bp): 4750
  Vector type: Mammalian Expression
  Selectable markers: Neomycin (select with G418)
Growth in bacteria
  Bacterial resistance: Kanamycin, 50 μg/mL
  Growth temperature: 37°C
  Growth strain: DH5alpha
  Copy number: High Copy
Gene/Insert
  Gene/Insert name: Centrin2 (alt names: Cent = Centrin2; NM_004344.1)
  Species: H. sapiens (human)
  Promoter: CMV
  Tag / fusion protein: mCherry (N terminal on backbone)
  Cloning method: Unknown
  Sequencing primers: 5′ CMV-F; 3′ SV40pA-R
Terms and licenses: Academic/Nonprofit Terms; Industry Terms: Not Available to Industry
Depositor comments: Cent = Centrin2. Excitation = 587; Emission = 610
How to cite: mCherry-Centrin2-C-10 was a gift from Michael Davidson (Addgene plasmid # 55017)
